>Addgene plasmid #117643 | pEPOR2KN0076 | addgene full sequence | sequence record 228395 | Addgene NGS Result
GAACACTCTGTGCCGATGTATCACCTCTCGCAAGAATTCAAGCTTGGAGGTCAACATGGTGGAGCACGAC
ACTCTGGTCTACTCCAAAAATGTCAAAGATACAGTCTCAGAAGATCAAAGGGCTATTGAGACTTTTCAAC
AAAGGATAATTTCGGGAAACCTCCTCGGATTCCATTGCCCAGCTATCTGTCACTTCATCGAAAGGACAGT
AGAAAAGGAAGGTGGCTCCTACAAATGCCATCATTGCGATAAAGGAAAGGCTATCATTCAAGATCTCTCT
GCCGACAGTGGTCCCAAAGATGGACCCCCACCCACGAGGAGCATCGTGGAAAAAGAAGAGGTTCCAACCA
CGTCTACAAAGCAAGTGGATTGATGTGATAACATGGTGGAGCACGACACTCTGGTCTACTCCAAAAATGT
CAAAGATACAGTCTCAGAAGATCAAAGGGCTATTGAGACTTTTCAACAAAGGATAATTTCGGGAAACCTC
CTCGGATTCCATTGCCCAGCTATCTGTCACTTCATCGAAAGGACAGTAGAAAAGGAAGGTGGCTCCTACA
AATGCCATCATTGCGATAAAGGAAAGGCTATCATTCAAGATCTCTCTGCCGACAGTGGTCCCAAAGATGG
ACCCCCACCCACGAGGAGCATCGTGGAAAAAGAAGAGGTTCCAACCACGTCTACAAAGCAAGTGGATTGA
TGTGACATCTCCACTGACGTAAGGGATGACGCACAATCCCACTATCCTTCGCAAGACCCTTCCTCTATAT
AAGGAAGTTCATTTCATTTGGAGAGGACACGCTCGAGTATAAGAGCTCATTTTTACAACAATTACCAACA
ACAACAAACAACAAACAACATTACAATTACATTTACAATTATCGATACAATGGCCCCAAAGAAGAAGCGG
AAGGTCGGTATCCACGGAGTCCCAGCAGCCAAGCGGAACTACATCCTGGGCCTGGACATCGGCATCACCA
GCGTGGGCTACGGCATCATCGACTACGAGACACGGGACGTGATCGATGCCGGCGTGCGGCTGTTCAAAGA
GGCCAACGTGGAAAACAACGAGGGCAGGCGGAGCAAGAGAGGCGCCAGAAGGCTGAAGCGGCGGAGGCGG
CATAGAATCCAGAGAGTGAAGAAGCTGCTGTTCGACTACAACCTGCTGACCGACCACAGCGAGCTGAGCG
GCATCAACCCCTACGAGGCCAGAGTGAAGGGCCTGAGCCAGAAGCTGAGCGAGGAAGAGTTCTCTGCCGC
CCTGCTGCACCTGGCCAAGAGAAGAGGCGTGCACAACGTGAACGAGGTGGAAGAGGACACCGGCAACGAG
CTGTCCACCAAAGAGCAGATCAGCCGGAACAGCAAGGCCCTGGAAGAGAAATACGTGGCCGAACTGCAGC
TGGAACGGCTGAAGAAAGACGGCGAAGTGCGGGGCAGCATCAACAGATTCAAGACCAGCGACTACGTGAA
AGAAGCCAAACAGCTGCTGAAGGTGCAGAAGGCCTACCACCAGCTGGACCAGAGCTTCATCGACACCTAC
ATCGACCTGCTGGAAACCCGGCGGACCTACTATGAGGGACCTGGCGAGGGCAGCCCCTTCGGCTGGAAGG
ACATCAAAGAATGGTACGAGATGCTGATGGGCCACTGCACCTACTTCCCCGAGGAACTGCGGAGCGTGAA
GTACGCCTACAACGCCGACCTGTACAACGCCCTGAACGACCTGAACAATCTCGTGATCACCAGGGACGAG
AACGAGAAGCTGGAATATTACGAGAAGTTCCAGATCATCGAGAACGTGTTCAAGCAGAAGAAGAAGCCCA
CCCTGAAGCAGATCGCCAAAGAAATCCTCGTGAACGAAGAGGATATTAAGGGCTACAGAGTGACCAGCAC
CGGCAAGCCCGAGTTCACCAACCTGAAGGTGTACCACGACATCAAGGACATTACCGCCCGGAAAGAGATT
ATTGAGAACGCCGAGCTGCTGGATCAGATTGCCAAGATCCTGACCATCTACCAGAGCAGCGAGGACATCC
AGGAAGAACTGACCAATCTGAACTCCGAGCTGACCCAGGAAGAGATCGAGCAGATCTCTAATCTGAAGGG
CTATACCGGCACCCACAACCTGAGCCTGAAGGCCATCAACCTGATCCTGGACGAGCTGTGGCACACCAAC
GACAACCAGATCGCTATCTTCAACCGGCTGAAGCTGGTGCCCAAGAAGGTGGACCTGTCCCAGCAGAAAG
AGATCCCCACCACCCTGGTGGACGACTTCATCCTGAGCCCCGTCGTGAAGAGAAGCTTCATCCAGAGCAT
CAAAGTGATCAACGCCATCATCAAGAAGTACGGCCTGCCCAACGACATCATTATCGAGCTGGCCCGCGAG
AAGAACTCCAAGGACGCCCAGAAAATGATCAACGAGATGCAGAAGCGGAACGCGAAAACCAACGAGCGGA
TCGAGGAAATCATCCGGACCACCGGCAAAGAGAACGCCAAGTACCTGATCGAGAAGATCAAGCTGCACGA
CATGCAGGAAGGCAAGTGCCTGTACAGCCTGGAAGCCATCCCTCTGGAAGATCTGCTGAACAACCCCTTC
AACTATGAGGTGGACCACATCATCCCCAGAAGCGTGTCCTTCGACAACAGCTTCAACAACAAGGTGCTCG
TGAAGCAGGAAGAAAACAGCAAGAAGGGCAACCGGACCCCATTCCAGTACCTGAGCAGCAGCGACAGCAA
GATCAGCTACGAAACCTTCAAGAAGCACATCCTGAATCTGGCCAAGGGCAAGGGCAGAATCAGCAAGACC
AAGAAAGAGTATCTGCTGGAAGAACGGGACATCAACAGGTTCTCCGTGCAGAAAGACTTCATCAACCGGA
ACCTGGTGGATACCAGATACGCCACCGCACGTCTGATGAACCTGCTGCGGAGCTACTTCAGAGTGAACAA
CCTGGACGTGAAAGTGAAGTCCATCAATGGCGGCTTCACCAGCTTTCTGCGGCGGAAGTGGAAGTTTAAG
AAAGAGCGGAACAAGGGGTACAAGCACCACGCCGAGGACGCCCTGATCATTGCCAACGCCGATTTCATCT
TCAAAGAGTGGAAGAAACTGGACAAGGCCAAAAAAGTGATGGAAAACCAGATGTTCGAGGAAAAGCAGGC
CGAGAGCATGCCCGAGATCGAAACCGAGCAGGAGTACAAAGAGATCTTCATCACCCCCCACCAGATCAAG
CACATTAAGGACTTCAAGGACTACAAGTACAGCCACCGGGTGGACAAGAAGCCTAATAGAGAGCTGATTA
ACGACACCCTGTACTCCACCCGGAAGGACGACAAGGGCAACACCCTGATCGTGAACAATCTGAACGGCCT
GTACGACAAGGACAATGACAAGCTGAAAAAGCTGATCAACAAGAGCCCCGAAAAGCTGCTGATGTACCAC
CACGACCCCCAGACCTACCAGAAACTGAAGCTGATTATGGAACAGTACGGCGACGAGAAGAATCCCCTGT
ACAAGTACTACGAGGAAACCGGGAACTACCTGACCAAGTACTCCAAAAAGGACAACGGCCCCGTGATCAA
GAAGATTAAGTATTACGGCAACAAACTGAACGCCCATCTGGACATCACCGACGACTACCCCAACAGCAGA
AACAAGGTCGTGAAGCTGTCCCTGAAGCCCTACAGATTCGACGTGTACCTGGACAATGGCGTGTACAAGT
TCGTGACCGTGAAGAATCTGGATGTGATCAAAAAAGAAAACTACTACGAAGTGAATAGCAAGTGCTATGA
GGAAGCTAAGAAGCTGAAGAAGATCAGCAACCAGGCCGAGTTTATCGCCTCCTTCTACAACAACGATCTG
ATCAAGATCAACGGCGAGCTGTATAGAGTGATCGGCGTGAACAACGACCTGCTGAACCGGATCGAAGTGA
ACATGATCGACATCACCTACCGCGAGTACCTGGAAAACATGAACGACAAGAGGCCCCCCAGGATCATTAA
GACAATCGCCTCCAAGACCCAGAGCATTAAGAAGTACAGCACAGACATTCTGGGCAACCTGTATGAAGTG
AAATCTAAGAAGCACCCTCAGATCATCAAAAAGGGCAAAAGGCCGGCGGCCACGAAAAAGGCCGGCCAGG
CAAAAAAGAAAAAGGGATCCTACCCATACGATGTTCCAGATTACGCTTACCCATACGATGTTCCAGATTA
CGCTTACCCATACGATGTTCCAGATTACGCTGGTTCGATGGTGAGCAAGGGCGAGGAGCTGTTCACCGGG
GTGGTGCCCATCCTGGTCGAGCTGGACGGCGACGTAAACGGCCACAAGTTCAGCGTGTCCGGCGAGGGCG
AGGGCGATGCCACCTACGGCAAGCTGACCCTGAAGTTCATCTGCACCACCGGCAAGCTGCCCGTGCCCTG
GCCCACCCTCGTGACCACCTTCGGCTACGGCCTGCAGTGCTTCGCCCGCTACCCCGACCACATGAAGCAG
CACGACTTCTTCAAGTCCGCCATGCCCGAAGGCTACGTCCAGGAGCGCACCATCTTCTTCAAGGACGACG
GCAACTACAAGACCCGCGCCGAGGTGAAGTTCGAGGGCGACACCCTGGTGAACCGCATCGAGCTGAAGGG
CATCGACTTCAAGGAGGACGGCAACATCCTGGGGCACAAGCTGGAGTACAACTACAACAGCCACAACGTC
TATATCATGGCCGACAAGCAGAAGAACGGCATCAAGGTGAACTTCAAGATCCGCCACAACATCGAGGACG
GCAGCGTGCAGCTCGCCGACCACTACCAGCAGAACACCCCCATCGGCGACGGCCCCGTGCTGCTGCCCGA
CAACCACTACCTGAGCTACCAGTCCGCCCTGAGCAAAGACCCCAACGAGAAGCGCGATCACATGGTCCTG
CTGGAGTTCGTGACCGCCGCCGGGATCACTCTCGGCATGGACGAGCTGTACAAGTGAGCTTGTCAAGCAG
ATCGTTCAAACATTTGGCAATAAAGTTTCTTAAGATTGAATCCTGTTGCCGGTCTTGCGATGATTATCAT
ATAATTTCTGTTGAATTACGTTAAGCATGTAATAATTAACATGTAATGCATGACGTTATTTATGAGATGG
GTTTTTATGATTAGAGTCCCGCAATTATACATTTAATACGCGATAGAAAACAAAATATAGCGCGCAAACT
AGGATAAATTATCGCGCGCGGTGTCATCTATGTTACTAGATCGACGCTACTAGAATTCGAGCTCGGAGCA
TCTTCATTCTTAAGATATGAAGATAATCTTCAAAAGGCCCCTGGGAATCTGAAAGAAGAGAAGCAGGCCC
ATTTATATGGGAAAGAACAATAGTATTTCTTATATAGGCCCATTTAAGTTGAAAACAATCTTCAAAAGTC
CCACATCGCTTAGATAAGAAAACGAAGCTGAGTTTATATACAGCTAGAGTCGAAGTAGTGATTGACGCTC
GAATGAACAACGGAGTTTTAGTACTCTGGAAACAGAATCTACTAAAACAAGGCAAAATGCCGTGTTTATC
TCGTCAACTTGTTGGCGAGATTTTTTTACTTGTCTCGCTTTACGAATTCCCATGGGGAGCATCTTCATTC
TTAAGATATGAAGATAATCTTCAAAAGGCCCCTGGGAATCTGAAAGAAGAGAAGCAGGCCCATTTATATG
GGAAAGAACAATAGTATTTCTTATATAGGCCCATTTAAGTTGAAAACAATCTTCAAAAGTCCCACATCGC
TTAGATAAGAAAACGAAGCTGAGTTTATATACAGCTAGAGTCGAAGTAGTGATTGATTACAGAGAGATAT
TGAGAAGTTTTAGTACTCTGGAAACAGAATCTACTAAAACAAGGCAAAATGCCGTGTTTATCTCGTCAAC
TTGTTGGCGAGATTTTTTTACTTGTCTCGCTCAGAGAGGATGCACATGTGACCGAGGGACACGAAGTGAT
CCGTTTAAACTATCAGTGTTTGACAGGATATATTGGCGGGTAAACCTAAGAGAAAAGAGCGTTTATTAGA
ATAATCGGATATTTAAAAGGGCGTGAAAAGGTTTATCCGTTCGTCCATTTGTATGTGCATGCCAACCACA
GGGTTCCCCTCGGGAGTCAGCCGTGCGGCTGCATGAAATCCTGGCCGGTTTGTCTGATGCCAAGCTGGCG
GCCTGGCCGGCCAGCTTGGCCGCTGAAGAAACCGAGCGCCGCCGTCTAAAAAGGTGATGTGTATTTGAGT
AAAACAGCTTGCGTCATGCGGTCGCTGCGTATATGATGCGATGAGTAAATAAACAAATACGCAAGGGGAA
CGCATGAAGGTTATCGCTGTACTTAACCAGAAAGGCGGGTCAGGCAAGACGACCATCGCAACCCATCTAG
CCCGCGCCCTGCAACTCGCCGGGGCCGATGTTCTGTTAGTCGATTCCGATCCCCAGGGCAGTGCCCGCGA
TTGGGCGGCCGTGCGGGAAGATCAACCGCTAACCGTTGTCGGCATCGACCGCCCGACGATTGACCGCGAC
GTGAAGGCCATCGGCCGGCGCGACTTCGTAGTGATCGACGGAGCGCCCCAGGCGGCGGACTTGGCTGTGT
CCGCGATCAAGGCAGCCGACTTCGTGCTGATTCCGGTGCAGCCAAGCCCTTACGACATATGGGCCACCGC
CGACCTGGTGGAGCTGGTTAAGCAGCGCATTGAGGTCACGGATGGAAGGCTACAAGCGGCCTTTGTCGTG
TCGCGGGCGATCAAAGGCACGCGCATCGGCGGTGAGGTTGCCGAGGCGCTGGCCGGGTACGAGCTGCCCA
TTCTTGAGTCCCGTATCACGCAGCGCGTGAGCTACCCAGGCACTGCCGCCGCCGGCACAACCGTTCTTGA
ATCAGAACCCGAGGGCGACGCTGCCCGCGAGGTCCAGGCGCTGGCCGCTGAAATTAAATCAAAACTCATT
TGAGTTAATGAGGTAAAGAGAAAATGAGCAAAAGCACAAACACGCTAAGTGCCGGCCGTCCGAGCGCACG
CAGCAGCAAGGCTGCAACGTTGGCCAGCCTGGCAGACACGCCAGCCATGAAGCGGGTCAACTTTCAGTTG
CCGGCGGAGGATCACACCAAGCTGAAGATGTACGCGGTACGCCAAGGCAAGACCATTACCGAGCTGCTAT
CTGAATACATCGCGCAGCTACCAGAGTAAATGAGCAAATGAATAAATGAGTAGATGAATTTTAGCGGCTA
AAGGAGGCGGCATGGAAAATCAAGAACAACCAGGCACCGACGCCGTGGAATGCCCCATGTGTGGAGGAAC
GGGCGGTTGGCCAGGCGTAAGCGGCTGGGTTGTCTGCCGGCCCTGCAATGGCACTGGAACCCCCAAGCCC
GAGGAATCGGCGTGAGCGGTCGCAAACCATCCGGCCCGGTACAAATCGGCGCGGCGCTGGGTGATGACCT
GGTGGAGAAGTTGAAGGCCGCGCAGGCCGCCCAGCGGCAACGCATCGAGGCAGAAGCACGCCCCGGTGAA
TCGTGGCAAGCGGCCGCTGATCGAATCCGCAAAGAATCCCGGCAACCGCCGGCAGCCGGTGCGTCGTCGA
TTAGGAAGCCGCCCAAGGGCGACGAGCAACCAGATTTTTTCGTTCCGATGCTCTATGACGTGGGCACCCG
CGATAGTCGCAGCATCATGGACGTGGCCGTTTTCCGTCTGTCGAAGCGTGACCGACGAGCTGGCGAGGTG
ATCCGCTACGAGCTTCCAGACGGGCACGTAGAGGTTTCCGCAGGGCCGGCCGGCATGGCCAGTGTGTGGG
ATTACGACCTGGTACTGATGGCGGTTTCCCATCTAACCGAATCCATGAACCGATACCGGGAAGGGAAGGG
AGACAAGCCCGGCCGCGTGTTCCGTCCACACGTTGCGGACGTACTCAAGTTCTGCCGGCGAGCCGATGGC
GGAAAGCAGAAAGACGACCTGGTAGAAACCTGCATTCGGTTAAACACCACGCACGTTGCCATGCAGCGTA
CGAAGAAGGCCAAGAACGGCCGCCTGGTGACGGTATCCGAGGGTGAAGCCTTGATTAGCCGCTACAAGAT
CGTAAAGAGCGAAACCGGGCGGCCGGAGTACATCGAGATCGAGCTAGCTGATTGGATGTACCGCGAGATT
ACAGAAGGCAAGAACCCGGACGTGCTGACGGTTCACCCCGATTACTTTTTGATCGATCCCGGCATCGGCC
GTTTTCTCTACCGCCTGGCACGCCGCGCCGCAGGCAAGGCAGAAGCCAGATGGTTGTTCAAGACGATCTA
CGAACGCAGTGGCAGCGCCGGAGAGTTCAAGAAGTTCTGTTTCACCGTGCGCAAGCTGATCGGGTCAAAT
GACCTGCCGGAGTACGATTTGAAGGAGGAGGCGGGGCAGGCTGGCCCGATCCTAGTCATGCGCTACCGCA
ACCTGATCGAGGGCGAAGCATCCGCCGGTTCCTAATGTACGGAGCAGATGCTAGGGCAAATTGCCCTAGC
AGGGGAAAAAGGTCGAAAAAGCTTCTTTCCTGTGGATAGCACGTACATTGGGAACCCAAAGCCGTACATT
GGGAACCGGAACCCGTACATTGGGAACCCAAAGCCGTACATTGGGAACCGGTCACACATGTAAGTGACTG
ATATAAAAGAGAAAAAAGGCGATTTTTCCGCCTAAAACTCTTTAAAACTTATTAAAACTCTTAAAACCCG
CCTGGCCTGTGCATAACTGTCTGGCCAGCGCACAGCCGAACAGCTGCAAAAAGCGCCCACATCAAGGCTC
CGAGTGCGCGGAACCCCTATTTGTTTATTTTTCTAAATACATTCAAATATGTATCCGCTCATGAGACAAT
AACCCGCCTGGCCTGTGCATAACTGTCTGGCCAGCGCACAGCCGAACAGCTGCAAAAAGCGCCCACATCA
AGGCTCCGAGTGCGCGGAACCCCTATTTGTTTATTTTTCTAAATACATTCAAATATGTATCCGCTCATGA
GACAATAACCCTGATAAATGCTTCAATAATATTGAAAAAGGAAGAGTATGGCTAAAATGAGAATATCACC
GGAATTGAAAAAACTGATCGAAAAATACCGCTGCGTAAAAGATACGGAAGGAATGTCTCCTGCTAAGGTA
TATAAGCTGGTGGGAGAAAATGAAAACCTATATTTAAAAATGACGGACAGCCGGTATAAAGGGACCACCT
ATGATGTGGAACGGGAAAAGGACATGATGCTATGGCTGGAAGGAAAGCTGCCTGTTCCAAAGGTCCTGCA
CTTTGAACGGCATGATGGCTGGAGCAATCTGCTCATGAGTGAGGCCGATGGCGTCCTTTGCTCGGAAGAG
TATGAAGATGAACAAAGCCCTGAAAAGATTATCGAGCTGTATGCGGAGTGCATCAGGCTCTTTCACTCCA
TCGACATATCGGATTGTCCCTATACGAATAGCTTAGACAGCCGCTTAGCCGAATTGGATTACTTACTGAA
TAACGATCTGGCCGATGTGGATTGCGAAAACTGGGAAGAGGACACTCCATTTAAAGATCCGCGCGAGCTG
TATGATTTTTTAAAGACGGAAAAGCCCGAAGAGGAACTTGTCTTTTCCCACGGCGACCTGGGAGACAGCA
ACATCTTTGTGAAAGATGGCAAAGTAAGTGGCTTTATTGATCTTGGGAGAAGCGGCAGGGCGGACAAGTG
GTATGACATTGCCTTCTGCGTCCGGTCGCTCAGGGAGGATATCGGGGAAGAACAGTATGTCGAGCTATTT
TTTGACTTACTGGGGATCAAGCCTGATTGGGAGAAAATAAAATATTATATTTTACTGGATGAATTGTTTT
AGCTGTCAGACCAAGTTTACTCATATATACTTTAGATTGATTTAAAACTTCATTTTTAATTTAAAAGGAT
CTAGGTGAAGATCCTTTTTGATAATCTCATGACCAAAATCCCTTAACGTGAGTTTTCGTTCCACTGAGCG
TCAGACCCCGTAGAAAAGATCAAAGGATCTTCTTGAGATCCTTTTTTTCTGCGCGTAATCTGCTGCTTGC
AAACAAAAAAACCACCGCTACCAGCGGTGGTTTGTTTGCCGGATCAAGAGCTACCAACTCTTTTTCCGAA
GGTAACTGGCTTCAGCAGAGCGCAGATACCAAATACTGTTCTTCTAGTGTAGCCGTAGTTAGGCCACCAC
TTCAAGAACTCTGTAGCACCGCCTACATACCTCGCTCTGCTAATCCTGTTACCAGTGGCTGCTGCCAGTG
GCGATAAGTCGTGTCTTACCGGGTTGGACTCAAGACGATAGTTACCGGATAAGGCGCAGCGGTCGGGCTG
AACGGGGGGTTCGTGCACACAGCCCAGCTTGGAGCGAACGACCTACACCGAACTGAGATACCTACAGCGT
GAGCTATGAGAAAGCGCCACGCTTCCCGAAGGGAGAAAGGCGGACAGGTATCCGGTAAGCGGCAGGGTCG
GAACAGGAGAGCGCACGAGGGAGCTTCCAGGGGGAAACGCCTGGTATCTTTATAGTCCTGTCGGGTTTCG
CCACCTCTGACTTGAGCGTCGATTTTTGTGATGCTCGTCAGGGGGGCGGAGCCTATGGAAAAACGCCAGC
AACGCGGCCTTTTTACGGTTCCTGCTCGGATCTGTTGGACCGGACAGTAGTCATGGTTGATGGGCTGCCT
GTATCGAGTGGTGATTTTGTGCCGAGCTGCCGGTCGGGGAGCTGTTGGCTGGCTGGTGGCAGGATATATT
GTGGTGTAAACAAATTGACGCTTAGACAACTTAATAACACATTGCGGACGTTTTTAATGTACTGGGGTT
Features (pLannotate 1.2.2; 18 found; start..end, strand, type, name):
    127..803     +  promoter       CaMV 35S promoter (enhanced): cauliflower mosaic virus 35S promoter with a duplicated enhancer region
    828..881     +  misc_feature   TMV Ω: translational enhancer from the tobacco mosaic virus 5'-leader sequence (Gallie et al., 1988)
    941..4096    +  CDS            cas9: CAS9_STAAU - Experimental evidence at protein level: Swiss-Prot protein existence level 1. CRISPR (clustered regularly interspaced short palindromic repeat) is an adaptive immune system that provides protection against mobile genetic elements (viruses, transposable elements and conjugative plasmids). CRISPR clusters contain spacers, sequences complementary to antecedent mobile elements, and target invading nucleic acids. CRISPR clusters are transcribed and processed into CRISPR RNA (crRNA). In type II CRISPR systems correct processing of pre-crRNA requires a trans- encoded small RNA (tracrRNA)
   4097..4144    +  CDS            nucleoplasmin NLS: bipartite nuclear localization signal from nucleoplasmin
   4205..4231    +  CDS            3xHA (fragment): three tandem HA epitope tags
   4238..4954    +  CDS            EYFP: EYFP is a basic (constitutively fluorescent) green/yellow fluorescent protein published in 1996, derived from Aequorea victoria. It is reported to be a very rapidly-maturing weak dimer with high acid sensitivity.
   4970..5222    +  terminator     NOS terminator: nopaline synthase terminator and poly(A) signal
   5475..5550    +  misc_RNA       Sa gRNA scaffold: guide RNA scaffold for the Staphylococcus aureus CRISPR/Cas9 system
   5817..5892    +  misc_RNA       Sa gRNA scaffold: guide RNA scaffold for the Staphylococcus aureus CRISPR/Cas9 system
   5971..5995    +  misc_feature   RB T-DNA repeat: right border repeat from nopaline C58 T-DNA
   6304..6933    +  CDS            pVS1 StaA: stability protein from the Pseudomonas plasmid pVS1 (Heeb et al., 2000)
   7362..8435    +  CDS            pVS1 RepA: replication protein from the Pseudomonas plasmid pVS1 (Heeb et al., 2000)
   8501..8695    +  rep_origin     pVS1 oriV: origin of replication for the Pseudomonas plasmid pVS1 (Heeb et al., 2000)
   8757..8825    +  promoter       AmpR promoter (fragment): bla
   8903..9007    +  promoter       AmpR promoter: bla
   9008..9802    +  CDS            KanR: aminoglycoside phosphotransferase; aphA-3; confers resistance to kanamycin
   9973..10561   +  rep_origin     ori: high-copy-number ColE1/pMB1/pBR322/pUC origin of replication
  10697..10721   +  misc_feature   LB T-DNA repeat: left border repeat from nopaline C58 T-DNA
