[The description below was written by a language model from this plasmid's Addgene catalogue record and pLannotate feature annotations shown in this document.]
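Description:
pEPOR2KN0076 is a Level 2 MoClo (Golden Gate) plant expression construct built in the binary backbone pICSL4723, assembled from three Level 1 cassettes through BpiI sites that were destroyed during cloning. The backbone carries nopaline-type left and right T-DNA border repeats flanking the payload. It also has the pVS1 replication module (oriV, RepA and the StaA stability protein), which normally supports maintenance in Agrobacterium, and a high-copy ColE1/pUC-type origin for propagation in E. coli. Bacterial selection is by kanamycin, through an aphA-3 aminoglycoside phosphotransferase gene driven by a bla promoter. No plant selectable marker appears among the annotated features.

The first cassette inside the T-DNA expresses the nuclease. An enhanced CaMV 35S promoter with a duplicated enhancer, followed by the TMV Ω translational leader, drives a Staphylococcus aureus Cas9 coding sequence, which the record identifies as the eSaCas9 variant. This is followed by a nucleoplasmin bipartite nuclear localization signal, a fragment of an HA epitope tag and EYFP, and the cassette ends with the NOS terminator. The adjoining annotations suggest a fluorescently tagged nuclease fusion, although the record does not say so explicitly.

Downstream are two guide RNA cassettes, each detected by its Sa gRNA scaffold. According to the catalogue entry they are driven by the Arabidopsis AtU6-26 promoter, which the automated annotation did not pick up. One guide targets AT1G62600 and the other targets the PPR-adenylate cyclase locus AT1G62590.

The construct comes from a study comparing the efficiency and specificity of different Cas nucleases in plants, where it serves to deliver eSaCas9 with a pair of guides for targeted mutagenesis.
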