Addgene plasmid #117643: pEPOR2KN0076
Purpose: Level2 MoClo construct, containing level1 plant expression cassettes for eSaCas9 (pEPOR1CB0113), sgRNA {AT1G62600}(pEPOR1CB0098) and sgRNA PPR-Adenylate Cyclase {AT1G62590}(pEPOR1CB0109)
Depositing lab: Nicola Patron. Depositing organization: Earlham Institute. Publication: Comparison of efficiency and specificity of CRISPR-associated (Cas) nucleases in plants: An expanded toolkit for precision genome engineering. Raitskin O, Schudoma C, West A, Patron NJ. PLoS One. 2019 Feb 27;14(2):e0211598. doi: 10.1371/journal.pone.0211598. eCollection 2019. PubMed 30811422.
Backbone
  Vector backbone: pICSL4723
  Vector type: Plant Expression
Growth in bacteria
  Bacterial resistance: Kanamycin, 50 μg/mL
  Growth temperature: 37°C
  Growth strain: DH5alpha
  Copy number: High Copy
Gene/Insert
  Gene/Insert name: [35S:eSaCas9(pEPOR1CB0113) ] +[AtU6-26:sgRNA]
  Species: Synthetic
  Cloning method: Restriction Enzyme; 5′ cloning site BpiI (destroyed during cloning); 3′ cloning site BpiI (destroyed during cloning)
Terms and licenses: Academic/Nonprofit Terms; Industry Terms: Not Available to Industry
Depositor comments: Please visit https://www.biorxiv.org/content/early/2018/09/20/422766 for BioRxiv preprint
How to cite: pEPOR2KN0076 was a gift from Nicola Patron (Addgene plasmid # 117643 ; http://n2t.net/addgene:117643 ; RRID:Addgene_117643)
